Addgene plasmid #80401: pVH004
Purpose: Contains pBAD-CusR and pCusR-antiscaffold with no fluorescent protein. Used as a control for autofluorescence.
Depositing lab: Richard Murray. Depositing organization: California Institute of Technology. Publication: Design and implementation of a biomolecular concentration tracker. Hsiao V, de los Santos EL, Whitaker WR, Dueber JE, Murray RM. ACS Synth Biol. 2015 Feb 20;4(2):150-61. doi: 10.1021/sb500024b. Epub 2014 May 15. PubMed 24847683.
Backbone
  Vector backbone: pBBR1
  Backbone size w/o insert (bp): 6100
  Total vector size (bp): 8942
  Vector type: Bacterial Expression, Synthetic Biology
Growth in bacteria
  Bacterial resistance: Kanamycin, 50 μg/mL
  Growth temperature: 37°C
  Growth strain: JM109
  Copy number: High Copy
Gene/Insert 1
  Gene/Insert name: CusR
  Insert size (bp): 836
  Entrez Gene: cusR (a.k.a. b0571, ECK0563, ylcA)
  Tag / fusion protein: C-terminal LZx domain
Gene/Insert 2
  Gene/Insert name: AraC
  Insert size (bp): 879
  Entrez Gene: araC (a.k.a. b0064, ECK0065)
Gene/Insert 3
  Gene/Insert name: Anti-scaffold (alt name: SH3-GS-LZx)
  Species: Synthetic
  Insert size (bp): 348
Terms and licenses: Academic/Nonprofit Terms; Industry Terms: Not Available to Industry
How to cite: pVH004 was a gift from Richard Murray (Addgene plasmid # 80401 ; http://n2t.net/addgene:80401 ; RRID:Addgene_80401)
