[The description below was written by a language model from this plasmid's Addgene catalogue record and pLannotate feature annotations shown in this document.]
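Description:
pVH004 is a bacterial expression and synthetic-biology plasmid built on the broad-host-range pBBR1 backbone. It replicates through the pBBR1 oriV together with its cognate Rep protein and is selected with kanamycin via a Tn5-derived neo (nptII) gene. The catalogue lists it as high copy and gives a total size of 8,942 bp, whereas the annotated depositor sequence is 8,765 nt, a small discrepancy the record does not explain. The backbone also carries cloning-vector remnants (lacZα, lac promoter/operator, T7 and T3 promoters, and fragments of CmR, TcR, ble and lacI) that have no evident role in the circuit.

The payload consists of two modules from a biomolecular concentration-tracker circuit. In the first, araC is transcribed divergently from the araBAD promoter, which drives arabinose-inducible expression of the E. coli copper/silver response regulator CusR fused at its C-terminus to an LZx leucine-zipper domain. The zipper is probably what the annotation software picked up as a fragment of the bZIP factor Tef. This unit ends in rrnB T1 and T7Te terminators, and four tandem rrnB T1 terminators upstream insulate it from read-through. The second module encodes the synthetic anti-scaffold, SH3-GS-LZx. The annotated Crk-like fragment falls in this region and likely reflects its SH3-related portion. According to the stated purpose, the anti-scaffold is expressed from a CusR-responsive promoter, although that promoter is not annotated in the feature table.

The plasmid deliberately lacks any fluorescent protein. It serves as an autofluorescence control, letting background signal be measured in cells that carry the same regulatory circuit as the reporter-bearing versions.
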