Features (pLannotate 1.2.2; 29 found; start..end, strand, type, name):
    706..1475    +  rep_origin     pBBR1 oriV: replication origin of the broad-host-range plasmid pBBR1 from Bordetella bronchiseptica; requires the pBBR1 Rep protein for replication
   1476..2138    +  CDS            pBBR1 Rep: replication protein for the broad-host-range plasmid pBBR1 from Bordetella bronchiseptica
   2199..2268    +  CDS            TcR (fragment): tetracycline efflux protein; tet; confers resistance to tetracycline
   2597..2626    -  CDS            CmR (fragment): chloramphenicol acetyltransferase confers resistance to chloramphenicol
   2626..2704    +  rep_origin     M13 ori (fragment): M13 bacteriophage origin of replication; arrow indicates direction of (+) strand synthesis
   2708..2863    -  CDS            lacZα (fragment): LacZα fragment of β-galactosidase; lacZ fragment
   2871..2889    +  promoter       T7 promoter: promoter for bacteriophage T7 RNA polymerase
   2930..3016    +  terminator     rrnB T1 terminator: Escherichia coli rrnB; transcription terminator T1 from the E. coli rrnB gene
   3111..3197    +  terminator     rrnB T1 terminator: Escherichia coli rrnB; transcription terminator T1 from the E. coli rrnB gene
   3292..3378    +  terminator     rrnB T1 terminator: Escherichia coli rrnB; transcription terminator T1 from the E. coli rrnB gene
   3473..3559    +  terminator     rrnB T1 terminator: Escherichia coli rrnB; transcription terminator T1 from the E. coli rrnB gene
   3712..4590    -  CDS            araC: L-arabinose regulatory protein; araC
   4617..4901    +  promoter       araBAD promoter: araBAD; promoter of the L-arabinose operon of E. coli; the araC regulatory gene is transcribed in the opposite direction (Guzman et al., 1995)
   4935..5615    +  CDS            cusR: CUSR_ECOLI - Also known as ylcA. Experimental evidence at protein level: Swiss-Prot protein existence level 1. Member of the two-component regulatory system CusS/CusR involved in response to copper and silver. Activates the expression of cusCFBA, hiuH and plasmid pRJ1004 gene pcoE in response to increasing levels of copper or silver ions. Can also increase the basal-level expression of copper resistance gene operon pcoABCD. From Escherichia coli (strain K12).
   5649..5771    +  CDS            Tef (fragment): TEF_RAT - Experimental evidence at protein level: Swiss-Prot protein existence level 1. Transcription factor that binds to and transactivates the TSHB promoter. Binds to a minimal DNA-binding sequence 5'- [TC][AG][AG]TTA[TC][AG]-3'. From Rattus norvegicus (Rat).
   5798..5869    +  terminator     rrnB T1 terminator: transcription terminator T1 from the E. coli rrnB gene
   5885..5912    +  terminator     T7Te terminator: phage T7 early transcription terminator
   6050..6337    +  CDS            CRK (fragment): CRK_CHICK - Experimental evidence at protein level: Swiss-Prot protein existence level 1. May mediate attachment-induced MAPK8 activation, membrane ruffling and cell motility in a Rac-dependent manner. Involved in phagocytosis of apoptotic cells and cell motility (By similarity). Involved in cell branching and adhesion (By similarity). May regulate the EFNA5-EPHA3 signaling (By similarity). From Gallus gallus (Chicken).
   6430..6545    +  ncRNA          5S rRNA: Accession: RF00001 - 5S ribosomal RNA
   6549..6595    +  terminator     rrnB T1 terminator: transcription terminator T1 from the E. coli rrnB gene
   6639..6657    -  promoter       T3 promoter: promoter for bacteriophage T3 RNA polymerase
   6702..6718    -  protein_bind   lac operator: The lac repressor binds to the lac operator to inhibit transcription in E. coli. This inhibition can be relieved by adding lactose or isopropyl-β-D-thiogalactopyranoside (IPTG). lac repressor encoded by lacI
   6726..6756    -  promoter       lac promoter: promoter for the E. coli lac operon
   6771..6792    -  protein_bind   CAP binding site: CAP binding activates transcription in the presence of cAMP. E. coli catabolite activator protein
   6805..6897    -  CDS            lacI (fragment): lac repressor; lacI; The lac repressor binds to the lac operator to inhibit transcription in E. coli. This inhibition can be relieved by adding lactose or isopropyl-β-D-thiogalactopyranoside (IPTG).
   6908..7024    -  CDS            CmR (fragment): chloramphenicol acetyltransferase; cat; confers resistance to chloramphenicol
   7024..7176    -  CDS            ble (fragment): BLE_KLEPN - Experimental evidence at protein level: Swiss-Prot protein existence level 1. Binding protein with a strong affinity to the bleomycin family of antibiotics. Binds to CL990; an antimitotic-antibiotic compound. From Klebsiella pneumoniae.
   7200..7991    -  CDS            neo: KKA2_KLEPN - Also known as kan, nptII. Experimental evidence at protein level: Swiss-Prot protein existence level 1. Resistance to kanamycin, neomycin, paromomycin, ribostamycin, butirosin and gentamicin B. From Klebsiella pneumoniae.
   8023..8307    -  CDS            tnpA (fragment): TN5P_ECOLX - Also known as tnp. Experimental evidence at protein level: Swiss-Prot protein existence level 1. Mediates transposition of transposon Tn5 by a 'cut and paste' mechanism. First, the monomeric transposase binds the 19 bp inverted DNA repeats flanking the transposon. Then, dimerization of the DNA- bound transposase creates a synaptic DNA complex. After nicking of the first DNA strand, excision of the transposon proceeds through a series of intermediates. The transposase then mediates the insertion of the transposon at a new site by strand transfer. The activity of the wild- type tran
>Addgene plasmid #80401 | pVH004 | depositor full sequence | sequence record 155911 | pVH004 sequence 8765 bps
GCGGCCGCAAACGTGGTCTGGTCGCGGGTCATCTGCGCTTTGTTGCCGATGAACTCCTTGGCCGACAGCC
TGCCGTCCTGCGTCAGCGGCACCACGAACGCGGTCATGTGCGGGCTGGTTTCGTCACGGTGGATGCTGGC
CGTCACGATGCGATCCGCCCCGTACTTGTCCGCCAGCCACTTGTGCGCCTTCTCGAAGAACGCCGCCTGC
TGTTCTTGGCTGGCCGACTTCCACCATTCCGGGCTGGCCGTCATGACGTACTCGACCGCCAACACAGCGT
CCTTGCGCCGCTTCTCTGGCAGCAACTCGCGCAGTCGGCCCATCGCTTCATCGGTGCTGCTGGCCGCCCA
GTGCTCGTTCTCTGGCGTCCTGCTGGCGTCAGCGTTGGGCGTCTCGCGCTCGCGGTAGGCGTGCTTGAGA
CTGGCCGCCACGTTGCCCATTTTCGCCAGCTTCTTGCATCGCATGATCGCGTATGCCGCCATGCCTGCCC
CTCCCTTTTGGTGTCCAACCGGCTCGACGGGGGCAGCGCAAGGCGGTGCCTCCGGCGGGCCACTCAATGC
TTGAGTATACTCACTAGACTTTGCTTCGCAAAGTCGTGACCGCCTACGGCGGCTGCGGCGCCCTACGGGC
TTGCTCTCCGGGCTTCGCCCTGCGCGGTCGCTGCGCTCCCTTGCCAGCCCGTGGATATGTGGACGATGGC
CGCGAGCGGCCACCGGCTGGCTCGCTTCGCTCGGCCCGTGGACAACCCTGCTGGACAAGCTGATGGACAG
GCTGCGCCTGCCCACGAGCTTGACCACAGGGATTGCCCACCGGCTACCCAGCCTTCGACCACATACCCAC
CGGCTCCAACTGCGCGGCCTGCGGCCTTGCCCCATCAATTTTTTTAATTTTCTCTGGGGAAAAGCCTCCG
GCCTGCGGCCTGCGCGCTTCGCTTGCCGGTTGGACACCAAGTGGAAGGCGGGTCAAGGCTCGCGCAGCGA
CCGCGCAGCGGCTTGGCCTTGACGCGCCTGGAACGACCCAAGCCTATGCGAGTGGGGGCAGTCGAAGGCG
AAGCCCGCCCGCCTGCCCCCCGAGCCTCACGGCGGCGAGTGCGGGGGTTCCAAGGGGGCAGCGCCACCTT
GGGCAAGGCCGAAGGCCGCGCAGTCGATCAACAAGCCCCGGAGGGGCCACTTTTTGCCGGAGGGGGAGCC
GCGCCGAAGGCGTGGGGGAACCCCGCAGGGGTGCCCTTCTTTGGGCACCAAAGAACTAGATATAGGGCGA
AATGCGAAAGACTTAAAAATCAACAACTTAAAAAAGGGGGGTACGCAACAGCTCATTGCGGCACCCCCCG
CAATAGCTCATTGCGTAGGTTAAAGAAAATCTGTAATTGACTGCCACTTTTACGCAACGCATAATTGTTG
TCGCGCTGCCGAAAAGTTGCAGCTGATTGCGCATGGTGCCGCAACCGTGCGGCACCCTACCGCATGGAGA
TAAGCATGGCCACGCAGTCCAGAGAAATCGGCATTCAAGCCAAGAACAAGCCCGGTCACTGGGTGCAAAC
GGAACGCAAAGCGCATGAGGCGTGGGCCGGGCTTATTGCGAGGAAACCCACGGCGGCAATGCTGCTGCAT
CACCTCGTGGCGCAGATGGGCCACCAGAACGCCGTGGTGGTCAGCCAGAAGACACTTTCCAAGCTCATCG
GACGTTCTTTGCGGACGGTCCAATACGCAGTCAAGGACTTGGTGGCCGAGCGCTGGATCTCCGTCGTGAA
GCTCAACGGCCCCGGCACCGTGTCGGCCTACGTGGTCAATGACCGCGTGGCGTGGGGCCAGCCCCGCGAC
CAGTTGCGCCTGTCGGTGTTCAGTGCCGCCGTGGTGGTTGATCACGACGACCAGGACGAATCGCTGTTGG
GGCATGGCGACCTGCGCCGCATCCCGACCCTGTATCCGGGCGAGCAGCAACTACCGACCGGCCCCGGCGA
GGAGCCGCCCAGCCAGCCCGGCATTCCGGGCATGGAACCAGACCTGCCAGCCTTGACCGAAACGGAGGAA
TGGGAACGGCGCGGGCAGCAGCGCCTGCCGATGCCCGATGAGCCGTGTTTTCTGGACGATGGCGAGCCGT
TGGAGCCGCCGACACGGGTCACGCTGCCGCGCCGGTAGCACTTGGGTTGCGCAGCAACCCGTAAGTGCGC
TGTTCCAGACTATCGGCTGTAGCCGCCTCGCCGCCCTATACCTTGTCTGCCTCCCCGCGTTGCGTCGCGG
TGCATGGAGCCGGGCCACCTCGACCTGAATGGAAGCCGGCGGCACCTCGCTAACGGATTCACCGTTTTTA
TCAGGCTCTGGGAGGCAGAATAAATGATCATATCGTCAATTATTACCTCCACGGGGAGAGCCTGAGCAAA
CTGGCCTCAGGCATTTGAGAAGCACACGGTCACACTGCTTCCGGTAGTCAATAAACCGGTAAACCAGCAA
TAGACATAAGCGGCTATTTAACGACCCTGCCCTGAACCGACGACCGGGTCGAATTTGCTTTCGAATTTCT
GCCATTCATCCGCTTATTATCACTTATTCAGGCGTAGCACCAGGCGTTTAAGGGCACCAATAACTGCCTT
AAAAAAATTACGCCCCGCCCTGCCACTCATCGCAGTCGGCCTATTGGTTAAAAAATGAGCTGATTTAACA
AAAATTTAACGCGAATTTTAACAAAATATTAACGCTTACAATTTCCATTCGCCATTCAGGCTGCGCAACT
GTTGGGAAGGGCGATCGGTGCGGGCCTCTTCGCTATTACGCCAGCTGGCGAAAGGGGGATGTGCTGCAAG
GCGATTAAGTTGGGTAACGCCAGGGTTTTCCCAGTCACGACGTTGTAAAACGACGGCCAGTGAGCGCGCG
TAATACGACTCACTATAGGGCGAATTGGAGCTGGGGCCGCAATTCCCAATTCCAGGCATCAAATAAAACG
AAAGGCTCAGTCGAAAGACTGGGCCTTTCGTTTTATCTGTTGTTTGTCGGTGAACGCTCTCCTGAGTAGG
ACAAATCCGCCGGGAGCGGATTTGAACGTTGCGAAGCAACGGCCCGGAGGGTGGCGGGCAGGACGCCCGC
CATAAACTGCCAGGAATTAATTCCAGGCATCAAATAAAACGAAAGGCTCAGTCGAAAGACTGGGCCTTTC
GTTTTATCTGTTGTTTGTCGGTGAACGCTCTCCTGAGTAGGACAAATCCGCCGGGAGCGGATTTGAACGT
TGCGAAGCAACGGCCCGGAGGGTGGCGGGCAGGACGCCCGCCATAAACTGCCAGGAATTAATTCCAGGCA
TCAAATAAAACGAAAGGCTCAGTCGAAAGACTGGGCCTTTCGTTTTATCTGTTGTTTGTCGGTGAACGCT
CTCCTGAGTAGGACAAATCCGCCGGGAGCGGATTTGAACGTTGCGAAGCAACGGCCCGGAGGGTGGCGGG
CAGGACGCCCGCCATAAACTGCCAGGAATTAATTCCAGGCATCAAATAAAACGAAAGGCTCAGTCGAAAG
ACTGGGCCTTTCGTTTTATCTGTTGTTTGTCGGTGAACGCTCTCCTGAGTAGGACAAATCCGCCGGGAGC
GGATTTGAACGTTGCGAAGCAACGGCCCGGAGGGTGGCGGGCAGGACGCCCGCCATAAACTGCCAGGAAT
TGGGGATCGGAAGCTGAATTCACTAGTCTATGCTACTCCATCGAGCCGTCAATTGTCTGATTCGTTACCA
ATTATGACAACTTGACGGCTACATCATTCACTTTTTCTTCACAACCGGCACGGAACTCGCTCGGGCTGGC
CCCGGTGCATTTTTTAAATACCCGCGAGAAATAGAGTTGATCGTCAAAACCAACATTGCGACCGACGGTG
GCGATAGGCATCCGGGTGGTGCTCAAAAGCAGCTTCGCCTGGCTGATACGTTGGTCCTCGCGCCAGCTTA
AGACGCTAATCCCTAACTGCTGGCGGAAAAGATGTGACAGACGCGACGGCGACAAGCAAACATGCTGTGC
GACGCTGGCGATATCAAAATTGCTGTCTGCCAGGTGATCGCTGATGTACTGACAAGCCTCGCGTACCCGA
TTATCCATCGGTGGATGGAGCGACTCGTTAATCGCTTCCATGCGCCGCAGTAACAATTGCTCAAGCAGAT
TTATCGCCAGCAGCTCCGAATAGCGCCCTTCCCCTTGCCCGGCGTTAATGATTTGCCCAAACAGGTCGCT
GAAATGCGGCTGGTGCGCTTCATCCGGGCGAAAGAACCCCGTATTGGCAAATATTGACGGCCAGTTAAGC
CATTCATGCCAGTAGGCGCGCGGACGAAAGTAAACCCACTGGTGATACCATTCGCGAGCCTCCGGATGAC
GACCGTAGTGATGAATCTCTCCTGGCGGGAACAGCAAAATATCACCCGGTCGGCAAACAAATTCTCGTCC
CTGATTTTTCACCACCCCCTGACCGCGAATGGTGAGATTGAGAATATAACCTTTCATTCCCAGCGGTCGG
TCGATAAAAAAATCGAGATAACCGTTGGCCTCAATCGGCGTTAAACCCGCCACCAGATGGGCATTAAACG
AGTATCCCGGCAGCAGGGGATCATTTTGCGCTTCAGCCATACTTTTCATACTCCCGCCATTCAGAGAAGA
AACCAATTGTCCATATTGCATCAGACATTGCCGTCACTGCGTCTTTTACTGGCTCTTCTCGCTAACCAAA
CCGGTAACCCCGCTTATTAAAAGCATTCTGTAACAAAGCGGGACCAAAGCCATGACAAAAACGCGTAACA
AAAGTGTCTATAATCACGGCAGAAAAGTCCACATTGATTATTTGCACGGCGTCACACTTTGCTATGCCAT
AGCATTTTTATCCATAAGATTAGCGGATCTTACCTGACGCTTTTTATCGCAACTCTCTACTGTTTCTCCA
TACCCGCTAGCGGTACCTCACGCGATACAGATCTATGAAACTGTTGATTGTCGAAGATGAAAAGAAAACC
GGAGAATACTTGACCAAAGGGTTAACCGAAGCCGGTTTTGTGGTCGATTTGGCCGACAACGGGCTGAATG
GCTACCATCTGGCGATGACCGGTGATTATGATCTGATAATCCTCGATATTATGCTGCCGGACGTGAACGG
CTGGGATATCGTGCGCATGTTACGCTCCGCCAATAAAGGGATGCCGATTCTGTTGCTTACCGCGCTTGGC
ACCATTGAACATCGCGTCAAGGGGCTGGAGTTGGGGGCAGATGACTACCTGGTGAAGCCATTCGCTTTTG
CTGAACTGCTGGCGCGGGTGCGCACATTACTGCGGCGCGGGGCGGCGGTGATTATCGAAAGTCAGTTTCA
GGTTGCCGATTTGATGGTCGATCTCGTCAGCCGCAAAGTCACCCGCAGCGGCACGCGCATCACTTTGACC
AGTAAAGAGTTTACTCTGCTGGAGTTCTTCCTTCGCCATCAGGGCGAAGTGCTGCCCCGCTCGCTTATCG
CCTCGCAGGTATGGGACATGAATTTTGACAGCGATACCAATGCTATTGATGTGGCGGTGAAGCGGCTGCG
CGGCAAAATCGACAACGACTTTGAGCCGAAGCTAATTCAGACCGTGCGCGGCGTGGGTTACATGCTTGAG
GTGCCGGATGGTCAGGGATCTGGGTCCGGCAGCGGTGGATCTCTGGAAATCCGCGCAGCGTTTCTTGAAA
AAGAAAACACCGCACTGCGTACCCGCGCGGCCGAACTCCGTAAACGTGTGGGCCGGTGCCGCAACATTGT
ATCCAAATACGAAACCCGATACGGCCCGCTTTAAGGATCCTGACTCGAGCCAGGCATCAAATAAAACGAA
AGGCTCAGTCGAAAGACTGGGCCTTTCGTTTTATCTGTTGTTTGTCGGTGAACGCTCTCTACTAGAGTCA
CACTGGCTCACCTTCGGGTGGGCCTTTCTGCGTTTATACCGCGGCCTAGGATTGGCAAAATGACAATTTT
GTCATTTTTCTGTCACCGGAAAATCAGAGCCTGGCGAGTAAAGTTGGCGGCATAAAATCACCAGAAATTA
TGAGCTCATACATTCGTAAGAAACGGGCGCAGGAGGATTAGATGGCAGAGTATGTGCGGGCCCTGTTTGA
CTTTAATGGGAATGATGAAGAAGACCTTCCCTTTAAGAAAGGAGACATCCTGAGAATCCGGGATAAGCCT
GAAGAGCAGTGGTGGAATGCAGAGGACAGCGAAGGAAAGAGGGGGATGATTCCTGTCCCTTACGTGGAGA
AGTATTACAAATAGTGAGAAGCTTGGGCCCGAACAAAAACTCATCTCAGAAGAGGATCTGAATAGCGCCG
TCGACCATCATCATCATCATCATTGAGTTTAAACGGTCTCCAGCTTGGCTGTTTTGGCGGATGAGAGAAG
ATTTTCAGCCTGATACAGATTAAATCAGAACGCAGAAGCGGTCTGATAAAACAGAATTTGCCTGGCGGCA
GTAGCGCGGTGGTCCCACCTGACCCCATGCCGAACTCAGAAGTGAAACGCCGTAGCGCCGATGGTAGTGT
GGGGTCTCCCCATGCGAGAGTAGGGAACTGCCAGGCATCAAATAAAACGAAAGGCTCAGTCGAAAGACTG
GGCCTTTCGTTTTATCTGTTGTTTGTCGGTGAACTAATTTCTAGACCAGCTTTTGTTCCCTTTAGTGAGG
GTTAATTGCGCGCTTGGCGTAATCATGGTCATAGCTGTTTCCTGTGTGAAATTGTTATCCGCTCACAATT
CCACACAACATACGAGCCGGAAGCATAAAGTGTAAAGCCTGGGGTGCCTAATGAGTGAGCTAACTCACAT
TAATTGCGTTGCGCTCACTGCCCGCTTTCCAGTCGGGAAACCTGTCGTGCCAGCTGCATTAATGAATCGG
CCAACGCGCGGGGAGAGGCGGTTTGCGTATTGGGCGCATGCATAAAAACTGTTGTAATTCATTAAGCATT
CTGCCGACATGGAAGCCATCACAAACGGCATGATGAACCTGAATCGCCAGCGGCATCAGCACCTTGTCGC
CTTGCGTATAATATTTGCCCATGGGGGTGGGCGAAGAACTCCAGCATGAGATCCCCGCGCTGGAGGATCA
TCCAGCCGGCGTCCCGGAAAACGATTCCGAAGCCCAACCTTTCATAGAAGGCGGCGGTGGAATCGAAATC
TCGTGATGGCAGGTTGGGCGTCGCTTGGTCGGTCATTTCGAACCCCAGAGTCCCGCTCAGAAGAACTCGT
CAAGAAGGCGATAGAAGGCGATGCGCTGCGAATCGGGAGCGGCGATACCGTAAAGCACGAGGAAGCGGTC
AGCCCATTCGCCGCCAAGCTCTTCAGCAATATCACGGGTAGCCAACGCTATGTCCTGATAGCGGTCCGCC
ACACCCAGCCGGCCACAGTCGATGAATCCAGAAAAGCGGCCATTTTCCACCATGATATTCGGCAAGCAGG
CATCGCCATGGGTCACGACGAGATCCTCGCCGTCGGGCATGCGCGCCTTGAGCCTGGCGAACAGTTCGGC
TGGCGCGAGCCCCTGATGCTCTTCGTCCAGATCATCCTGATCGACAAGACCGGCTTCCATCCGAGTACGT
GCTCGCTCGATGCGATGTTTCGCTTGGTGGTCGAATGGGCAGGTAGCCGGATCAAGCGTATGCAGCCGCC
GCATTGCATCAGCCATGATGGATACTTTCTCGGCAGGAGCAAGGTGAGATGACAGGAGATCCTGCCCCGG
CACTTCGCCCAATAGCAGCCAGTCCCTTCCCGCTTCAGTGACAACGTCGAGCACAGCTGCGCAAGGAACG
CCCGTCGTGGCCAGCCACGATAGCCGCGCTGCCTCGTCCTGCAGTTCATTCAGGGCACCGGACAGGTCGG
TCTTGACAAAAAGAACCGGGCGCCCCTGCGCTGACAGCCGGAACACGGCGGCATCAGAGCAGCCGATTGT
CTGTTGTGCCCAGTCATAGCCGAATAGCCTCTCCACCCAAGCGGCCGGAGAACCTGCGTGCAATCCATCT
TGTTCAATCATGCGAAACGATCCTCATCCTGTCTCTTGATCAGATTTTGATCCCCTGCGCCATCAGATCC
TTGGCGGCAAGAAAGCCATCCAGTTTACTTTGCAGGGCTTCCCAACCTTACCAGAGGGCGCCCCAGCTGG
CAATTCCGGTTCGCTTGCTGTCCATAAAACCGCCCAGTCTAGCTATCGCCATGTAAGCCCACTGCAAGCT
ACCTGCTTTCTCTTTGCGCTTGCGTTTTCCCTTGTCCAGATAGCCCAGTAGCTGACATTCATCCCAGGTG
GCACTTTTCGGGGAAATGTGCGCGCCCGCGTTCCTGCTGGCGCTGGGCCTGTTTCTGGCGCTGGACTTCC
CGCTGTTCCGTCAGCAGCTTTTCGCCCACGGCCTTGATGATCGCGGCGGCCTTGGCCTGCATATCCCGAT
TCAACGGCCCCAGGGCGTCCAGAACGGGCTTCAGGCGCTCCCGAAGGTCTCGGGCCGTCTCTTGGGCTTG
ATCGGCCTTCTTGCGCATCTCACGCGCTCCTGCGGCGGCCTGTAGGGCAGGCTCATACCCCTGCCGAACC
GCTTTTGTCAGCCGGTCGGCCACGGCTTCCGGCGTCTCAACGCGCTTTGAGATTCCCAGCTTTTCGGCCA
ATCCCTGCGGTGCATAGGCGCGTGGCTCGACCGCTTGCGGGCTGATGGTGACGTGGCCCACTGGTGGCCG
CTCCAGGGCCTCGTAGAACGCCTGAATGCGCGTGTGACGTGCCTTGCTGCCCTCGATGCCCCGTTGCAGC
CCTAGATCGGCCACA
