>Addgene plasmid #80401 | pVH004 | depositor partial sequence | sequence record 155912 | CusR-LZx
ATGAAACTGTTGATTGTCGAAGATGAAAAGAAAACCGGAGAATACTTGACCAAAGGGTTAACCGAAGCCG
GTTTTGTGGTCGATTTGGCCGACAACGGGCTGAATGGCTACCATCTGGCGATGACCGGTGATTATGATCT
GATAATCCTCGATATTATGCTGCCGGACGTGAACGGCTGGGATATCGTGCGCATGTTACGCTCCGCCAAT
AAAGGGATGCCGATTCTGTTGCTTACCGCGCTTGGCACCATTGAACATCGCGTCAAGGGGCTGGAGTTGG
GGGCAGATGACTACCTGGTGAAGCCATTCGCTTTTGCTGAACTGCTGGCGCGGGTGCGCACATTACTGCG
GCGCGGGGCGGCGGTGATTATCGAAAGTCAGTTTCAGGTTGCCGATTTGATGGTCGATCTCGTCAGCCGC
AAAGTCACCCGCAGCGGCACGCGCATCACTTTGACCAGTAAAGAGTTTACTCTGCTGGAGTTCTTCCTTC
GCCATCAGGGCGAAGTGCTGCCCCGCTCGCTTATCGCCTCGCAGGTATGGGACATGAATTTTGACAGCGA
TACCAATGCTATTGATGTGGCGGTGAAGCGGCTGCGCGGCAAAATCGACAACGACTTTGAGCCGAAGCTA
ATTCAGACCGTGCGCGGCGTGGGTTACATGCTTGAGGTGCCGGATGGTCAGGGATCTGGGTCCGGCAGCG
GTGGATCTCTGGAAATCCGCGCAGCGTTTCTTGAAAAAGAAAACACCGCACTGCGTACCCGCGCGGCCGA
ACTCCGTAAACGTGTGGGCCGGTGCCGCAACATTGTATCCAAATACGAAACCCGATACGGCCCGCT
