>Addgene plasmid #80401 | pVH004 | depositor partial sequence | sequence record 155913 | Anti-scaffold (SH3-LZx)
GCAGAGTATGTGCGGGCCCTGTTTGACTTTAATGGGAATGATGAAGAAGACCTTCCCTTTAAGAAAGGAG
ACATCCTGAGAATCCGGGATAAGCCTGAAGAGCAGTGGTGGAATGCAGAGGACAGCGAAGGAAAGAGGGG
GATGATTCCTGTCCCTTACGTGGAGAAGTATGGTAGTGGCAGCGGCAGCGGTAGTCTGGAAATCCGCGCA
GCGTTTCTTGAAAAAGAAAACACCGCACTGCGTACCCGCGCGGCCGAACTCCGTAAACGTGTGGGCCGGT
GCCGCAACATTGTATCCAAATACGAAACCCGATACGGCCCGCTT
