>Addgene plasmid #80401 | pVH004 | depositor partial sequence | sequence record 155914 | AraC
TTATGACAACTTGACGGCTACATCATTCACTTTTTCTTCACAACCGGCACGGAACTCGCTCGGGCTGGCC
CCGGTGCATTTTTTAAATACCCGCGAGAAATAGAGTTGATCGTCAAAACCAACATTGCGACCGACGGTGG
CGATAGGCATCCGGGTGGTGCTCAAAAGCAGCTTCGCCTGGCTGATACGTTGGTCCTCGCGCCAGCTTAA
GACGCTAATCCCTAACTGCTGGCGGAAAAGATGTGACAGACGCGACGGCGACAAGCAAACATGCTGTGCG
ACGCTGGCGATATCAAAATTGCTGTCTGCCAGGTGATCGCTGATGTACTGACAAGCCTCGCGTACCCGAT
TATCCATCGGTGGATGGAGCGACTCGTTAATCGCTTCCATGCGCCGCAGTAACAATTGCTCAAGCAGATT
TATCGCCAGCAGCTCCGAATAGCGCCCTTCCCCTTGCCCGGCGTTAATGATTTGCCCAAACAGGTCGCTG
AAATGCGGCTGGTGCGCTTCATCCGGGCGAAAGAACCCCGTATTGGCAAATATTGACGGCCAGTTAAGCC
ATTCATGCCAGTAGGCGCGCGGACGAAAGTAAACCCACTGGTGATACCATTCGCGAGCCTCCGGATGACG
ACCGTAGTGATGAATCTCTCCTGGCGGGAACAGCAAAATATCACCCGGTCGGCAAACAAATTCTCGTCCC
TGATTTTTCACCACCCCCTGACCGCGAATGGTGAGATTGAGAATATAACCTTTCATTCCCAGCGGTCGGT
CGATAAAAAAATCGAGATAACCGTTGGCCTCAATCGGCGTTAAACCCGCCACCAGATGGGCATTAAACGA
GTATCCCGGCAGCAGGGGATCATTTTGCGCTTCAGCCAT
