>Addgene plasmid #80401 | pVH004 | addgene partial sequence | sequence record 158599 | pBAD-F 5'-ATGCCATAGCATTTTTATCC-3'
GCTTTTTATCGCAACTCTCTACTGTTTCTCCATACCCGCTAGCGGTACCTCACGCGATACAGATCTATGA
AACTGTTGATTGTCGAAGATGAAAAGAAAACCGGAGAATACTTGACCAAAGGGTTAACCGAAGCCGGTTT
TGTGGTCGATTTGGCCGACAACGGGCTGAATGGCTACCATCTGGCGATGACCGGTGATTATGATCTGATA
ATCCTCGATATTATGCTGCCGGACGTGAACGGCTGGGATATCGTGCGCATGTTACGCTCCGCCAATAAAG
GGATGCCGATTCTGTTGCTTACCGCGCTTGGCACCATTGAACATCGCGTCAAGGGGCTGGAGTTGGGGGC
AGATGACTACCTGGTGAAGCCATTCGCTTTTGCTGAACTGCTGGCGCGGGTGCGCACATTACTGCGGCGC
GGGGCGGCGGTGATTATCGAAAGTCAGTTTCAGGTTGCCGATTTGATGGTCGATCTCGTCAGCCGCAAAG
TCACCCGCAGCGGCACGCGCATCACTTTGACCAGTAAAGAGTTTACTCTGCTGGAGTTCTTCCTTCGCCA
TCAGGGCGAAGTGCTGCCCCGCTCGCTTATCGCCTCGCAGGTATGGGACATGAATTTTGACAGCGATACC
AATGCTATTGATGTGGCGGTGAAGCGGCTGCGCGGCAAAATCGACAACGACTTTGAGCCGAAGCTAATTC
AGACCGTGCGCGGCGTGGGTTACATGCTTGAGGTGCCGGATGGTCAGGGATCTGGGTCCGGCAGCGGTGG
ATCTCTGGAAATCCGCGCAGCGTTTCTTGAAA
