>Addgene plasmid #80401 | pVH004 | addgene partial sequence | sequence record 158600 | pBAD-R 5'-GATTTAATCTGTATCAGG-3'
AACTCAATGATGATGATGATGATGGTCGACGGCGCTATTCAGATCCTCTTCTGAGATGAGTTTTTGTTCG
GGCCCAAGCTTCTCACTATTTGTAATACTTCTCCACGTAAGGGACAGGAATCATCCCCCTCTTTCCTTCG
CTGTCCTCTGCATTCCACCACTGCTCTTCAGGCTTATCCCGGATTCTCAGGATGTCTCCTTTCTTAAAGG
GAAGGTCTTCTTCATCATTCCCATTAAAGTCAAACAGGGCCCGCACATACTCTGCCATCTAATCCTCCTG
CGCCCGTTTCTTACGAATGTATGAGCTCATAATTTCTGGTGATTTTATGCCGCCAACTTTACTCGCCAGG
CTCTGATTTTCCGGTGACAGAAAAATGACAAAATTGTCATTTTGCCAATCCTAGGCCGCGGTATAAACGC
AGAAAGGCCCACCCGAAGGTGAGCCAGTGTGACTCTAGTAGAGAGCGTTCACCGACAAACAACAGATAAA
ACGAAAGGCCCAGTCTTTCGACTGAGCCTTTCGTTTTATTTGATGCCTGGCTCGAGTCAGGATCCTTAAA
GCGGGCCGTATCGGGTTTCGTATTTGGATACAATGTTGCGGCACCGGCCCACACGTTTACGGAGTTCGGC
CGCGCGGGTACGCAGTGCGGTGTTTTCTTTTTCAAGAAACGCTGCGCGGATTTCCAGAGATCCACCGCTG
CCGGACCCAGATCCCTGACCATCCGGCACCTCAAGCATGTAACCCACGCCGCGCACGGTCTGAATTAGCT
TCGGCTCAAAGTCGTTGTCGATTTT
